>Addgene plasmid #66243 | CCR6-Tango | depositor partial sequence | sequence record 113099 | empty Tango
GACGGATCGGGAGATCTCCCGATCCCCTATGGTGCACTCTCAGTACAATCTGCTCTGATGCCGCATAGTT
AAGCCAGTATCTGCTCCCTGCTTGTGTGTTGGAGGTCGCTGAGTAGTGCGCGAGCAAAATTTAAGCTACA
ACAAGGCAAGGCTTGACCGACAATTGCATGAAGAATCTGCTTAGGGTTAGGCGTTTTGCGCTGCTTCGCG
ATGTACGGGCCAGATATACGCGTTGACATTGATTATTGACTAGTTATTAATAGTAATCAATTACGGGGTC
ATTAGTTCATAGCCCATATATGGAGTTCCGCGTTACATAACTTACGGTAAATGGCCCGCCTGGCTGACCG
CCCAACGACCCCCGCCCATTGACGTCAATAATGACGTATGTTCCCATAGTAACGCCAATAGGGACTTTCC
ATTGACGTCAATGGGTGGAGTATTTACGGTAAACTGCCCACTTGGCAGTACATCAAGTGTATCATATGCC
AAGTACGCCCCCTATTGACGTCAATGACGGTAAATGGCCCGCCTGGCATTATGCCCAGTACATGACCTTA
TGGGACTTTCCTACTTGGCAGTACATCTACGTATTAGTCATCGCTATTACCATGGTGATGCGGTTTTGGC
AGTACATCAATGGGCGTGGATAGCGGTTTGACTCACGGGGATTTCCAAGTCTCCACCCCATTGACGTCAA
TGGGAGTTTGTTTTGGCACCAAAATCAACGGGACTTTCCAAAATGTCGTAACAACTCCGCCCCATTGACG
CAAATGGGCGGTAGGCGTGTACGGTGGGAGGTCTATATAAGCAGAGCTCTCTGGCTAACTAGAGAACCCA
CTGCTTACTGGCTTATCGAAATTAATACGACTCACTATAGGGAGACCCAAGCTGGCTAGCGTTTAAACTT
AAGCTTGGTACCGAGCTCGGATCCACTAGTCCAGTGTGGTGGAATTCTGCAGATATCCAGCACAGTGGCG
GCCGCGCCACCATGAAGACGATCATCGCCCTGAGCTACATCTTCTGCCTGGTATTCGCCGACTACAAGGA
CGATGATGACGCCAGCATCGATACCGGTGGACGCACCCCACCCAGCCTGGGTCCCCAAGATGAGTCCTGC
ACCACCGCCAGCTCCTCCCTGGCCAAGGACACTTCATCGACCGGTGAGAACCTGTACTTCCAGCTAAGAT
TAGATAAAAGTAAAGTGATTAACAGCGCATTAGAGCTGCTTAATGAGGTCGGAATCGAAGGTTTAACAAC
CCGTAAACTCGCCCAGAAGCTAGGTGTAGAGCAGCCTACATTGTATTGGCATGTAAAAAATAAGCGGGCT
TTGCTCGACGCCTTAGCCATTGAGATGTTAGATAGGCACCATACTCACTTTTGCCCTTTAGAAGGGGAAA
GCTGGCAAGATTTTTTACGTAATAACGCTAAAAGTTTTAGATGTGCTTTACTAAGTCATCGCGATGGAGC
AAAAGTACATTTAGGTACACGGCCTACAGAAAAACAGTATGAAACTCTCGAAAATCAATTAGCCTTTTTA
TGCCAACAAGGTTTTTCACTAGAGAATGCATTATATGCACTCAGCGCTGTGGGGCATTTTACTTTAGGTT
GCGTATTGGAAGATCAAGAGCATCAAGTCGCTAAAGAAGAAAGGGAAACACCTACTACTGATAGTATGCC
GCCATTATTACGACAAGCTATCGAATTATTTGATCACCAAGGTGCAGAGCCAGCCTTCTTATTCGGCCTT
GAATTGATCATATGCGGATTAGAAAAACAACTTAAATGTGAAAGTGGGTCCGCGTACAGCCGCGCGCGTA
CGAAAAACAATTACGGGTCTACCATCGAGGGCCTGCTCGATCTCCCGGACGACGACGCCCCCGAAGAGGC
GGGGCTGGCGGCTCCGCGCCTGTCCTTTCTCCCCGCGGGACACACGCGCAGACTGTCGACGGCCCCCCCG
ACCGATGTCAGCCTGGGGGACGAGCTCCACTTAGACGGCGAGGACGTGGCGATGGCGCATGCCGACGCGC
TAGACGATTTCGATCTGGACATGTTGGGGGACGGGGATTCCCCGGGTCCGGGATTTACCCCCCACGACTC
CGCCCCCTACGGCGCTCTGGATATGGCCGACTTCGAGTTTGAGCAGATGTTTACCGATGCCCTTGGAATT
GACGAGTACGGTGGGTAGCTCGAGTCTAGAGGGCCCGTTTAAACCCGCTGATCAGCCTCGACTGTGCCTT
CTAGTTGCCAGCCATCTGTTGTTTGCCCCTCCCCCGTGCCTTCCTTGACCCTGGAAGGTGCCACTCCCAC
TGTCCTTTCCTAATAAAATGAGGAAATTGCATCGCATTGTCTGAGTAGGTGTCATTCTATTCTGGGGGGT
GGGGTGGGGCAGGACAGCAAGGGGGAGGATTGGGAAGACAATAGCAGGCATGCTGGGGATGCGGTGGGCT
CTATGGCTTCTGAGGCGGAAAGAACCAGCTGGGGCTCTAGGGGGTATCCCC
[124 nt withheld, positions 2502-2625]
C
[91 nt withheld, positions 2627-2717]
A
[49 nt withheld, positions 2719-2767]
CCTTTGACGTTGGAGTCCACGTTCTTT
[37 nt withheld, positions 2795-2831]
ACCCTATCTCGGTCTATTCTTTTGATTTATAAGGGATTTTGCCGATTTCGGCCTATTGGTTAAAAAATGA
GCTGATTTAACAAAAATTTAACGCGAATTAATTCTGTGGAATGTGTGTCAGTTAGGGTGTGGAAAGTCCC
CAGGCTCCCCAGCAGGCAGAAGTATGCAAAGCATGCATCTCAATTAGTCAGCAACCAGGTGTGGAAAGTC
CCCAGGCTCCCCAGCAGGCAGAAGTATGCAAAGCATGCATCTCAATTAGTCAGCAACCATAGTCCCGCCC
CTAACTCCGCCCATCCCGCCCCTAACTCCGCCCAGTTCCGCCCATTCTCCGCCCCATGGCTGACTAATTT
TTTTTATTTATGCAGAGGCCGAGGCCGCCTCTGCCTCTGAGCTATTCCAGAAGTAGTGAGGAGGCTTTTT
TGGAGGCCTAGGCTTTTGCAAAAAGCTCCCGGGAGCTTGTATATCCATTTTCGGATCTGATCAAGAGACA
GGATGAGGATCGTTTCGCATGATTGAACAAGATGGATTGCACGCAGGTTCTCCGGCCGCTTGGGTGGAGA
GGCTATTCGGCTATGACTGGGCACAACAGACAATCGGCTGCTCTGATGCCGCCGTGTTCCGGCTGTCAGC
GCAGGGGCGCCCGGTTCTTTTTGTCAAGACCGACCTGTCCGGTGCCCTGAATGAACTGCAGGACGAGGCA
GCGCGGCTATCGTGGCTGGCCACGACGGGCGTTCCTTGCGCAGCTGTGCTCGACGTTGTCACTGAAGCGG
GAAGGGACTGGCTGCTATTGGGCGAAGTGCCGGGGCAGGATCTCCTGTCATCTCACCTTGCTCCTGCCGA
GAAAGTATCCATCATGGCTGATGCAATGCGGCGGCTGCATACGCTTGATCCGGCTACCTGCCCATTCGAC
CACCAAGCGAAACATCGCATCGAGCGAGCACGTACTCGGATGGAAGCCGGTCTTGTCGATCAGGATGATC
TGGACGAAGAGCATCAGGGGCTCGCGCCAGCCGAACTGTTCGCCAGGCTCAAGGCGCGCATGCCCGACGG
CGAGGATCTCGTCGTGACCCATGGCGATGCCTGCTTGCCGAATATCATGGTGGAAAATGGCCGCTTTTCT
GGATTCATCGACTGTGGCCGGCTGGGTGTGGCGGACCGCTATCAGGACATAGCGTTGGCTACCCGTGATA
TTGCTGAAGAGCTTGGCGGCGAATGGGCTGACCGCTTCCTCGTGCTTTACGGTATCGCCGCTCCCGATTC
GCAGCGCATCGCCTTCTATCGCCTTCTTGACGAGTTCTTCTGAGCGGGACTCTGGGGTTCGAAATGACCG
ACCAAGCGACGCCCAACCTGCCATCACGAGATTTCGATTCCACCGCCGCCTTCTATGAAAGGTTGGGCTT
CGGAATCGTTTTCCGGGACGCCGGCTGGATGATCCTCCAGCGCGGGGATCTCATGCTGGAGTTCTTCGCC
CACCCCAACTTGTTTATTGCAGCTTATAATGGTTACAAATAAAGCAATAGCATCACAAATTTCACAAATA
AAGCATTTTTTTCACTGCATTCTAGTTGTGGTTTGTCCAAACTCATCAATGTATCTTATCATGTCTGTAT
ACCGTCGACCTCTAGCTAGAGCTTGGCGTAATCATGGTCATAGCTGTTTCCTGTGTGAAATTGTTATCCG
CTCACAATTCCACACAACATACGAGCCGGAAGCATAAAGTGTAAAGCCTGGGGTGCCTAATGAGTGAGCT
AACTCACATTAATTGCGTTGCGCTCACTGCCCGCTTTCCAGTCGGGAAACCTGTCGTGCCAGCTGCATTA
ATGAATCGGCCAACGCGCGGGGAGAGGCGGTTTGCGTATTGGGCGCTCTTCCGCTTCCTCGCTCACTGAC
TCGCTGCGCTCGGTCGTTCGGCTGCGGCGAGCGGTATCAGCTCACTCAAAGGCGGTAATACGGTTATCCA
CAGAATCAGGGGATAACGCAGGAAAGAACATGTGAGCAAAAGGCCAGCAAAAGGCCAGGAACCGTAAAAA
GGCCGCGTTGCTGGCGTTTTTCCATAGGCTCCGCCCCCCTGACGAGCATCACAAAAATCGACGCTCAAGT
CAGAGGTGGCGAAACCCGACAGGACTATAAAGATACCAGGCGTTTCCCCCTGGAAGCTCCCTCGTGCGCT
CTCCTGTTCCGACCCTGCCGCTTACCGGATACCTGTCCGCCTTTCTCCCTTCGGGAAGCGTGGCGCTTTC
TCATAGCTCACGCTGTAGGTATCTCAGTTCGGTGTAGGTCGTTCGCTCCAAGCTGGGCTGTGTGCACGAA
CCCCCCGTTCAGCCCGACCGCTGCGCCTTATCCGGTAACTATCGTCTTGAGTCCAACCCGGTAAGACACG
ACTTATCGCCACTGGCAGCAGCCACTGGTAACAGGATTAGCAGAGCGAGGTATGTAGGCGGTGCTACAGA
GTTCTTGAAGTGGTGGCCTAACTACGGCTACACTAGAAGAACAGTATTTGGTATCTGCGCTCTGCTGAAG
CCAGTTACCTTCGGAAAAAGAGTTGGTAGCTCTTGATCCGGCAAACAAACCACCGCTGGTAGCGGTTTTT
TTGTTTGCAAGCAGCAGATTACGCGCAGAAAAAAAGGATCTCAAGAAGATCCTTTGATCTTTTCTACGGG
GTCTGACGCTCAGTGGAACGAAAACTCACGTTAAGGGATTTTGGTCATGAGATTATCAAAAAGGATCTTC
ACCTAGATCCTTTTAAATTAAAAATGAAGTTTTAAATCAATCTAAAGTATATATGAGTAAACTTGGTCTG
ACAGTTACCAATGCTTAATCAGTGAGGCACCTATCTCAGCGATCTGTCTATTTCGTTCATCCATAGTTGC
CTGACTCCCCGTCGTGTAGATAACTACGATACGGGAGGGCTTACCATCTGGCCCCAGTGCTGCAATGATA
CCGCGAGACCCACGCTCACCGGCTCCAGATTTATCAGCAATAAACCAGCCAGCCGGAAGGGCCGAGCGCA
GAAGTGGTCCTGCAACTTTATCCGCCTCCATCCAGTCTATTAATTGTTGCCGGGAAGCTAGAGTAAGTAG
TTCGCCAGTTAATAGTTTGCGCAACGTTGTTGCCATTGCTACAGGCATCGTGGTGTCACGCTCGTCGTTT
GGTATGGCTTCATTCAGCTCCGGTTCCCAACGATCAAGGCGAGTTACATGATCCCCCATGTTGTGCAAAA
AAGCGGTTAGCTCCTTCGGTCCTCCGATCGTTGTCAGAAGTAAGTTGGCCGCAGTGTTATCACTCATGGT
TATGGCAGCACTGCATAATTCTCTTACTGTCATGCCATCCGTAAGATGCTTTTCTGTGACTGGTGAGTAC
TCAACCAAGTCATTCTGAGAATAGTGTATGCGGCGACCGAGTTGCTCTTGCCCGGCGTCAATACGGGATA
ATACCGCGCCACATAGCAGAACTTTAAAAGTGCTCATCATTGGAAAACGTTCTTCGGGGCGAAAACTCTC
AAGGATCTTACCGCTGTTGAGATCCAGTTCGATGTAACCCACTCGTGCACCCAACTGATCTTCAGCATCT
TTTACTTTCACCAGCGTTTCTGGGTGAGCAAAAACAGGAAGGCAAAATGCCGCAAAAAAGGGAATAAGGG
CGACACGGAAATGTTGAATACTCATACTCTTCCTTTTTCAATATTATTGAAGCATTTATCAGGGTTATTG
TCTCATGAGCGGATACATATTTGAATGTATTTAGAAAAATAAACAAATAGGGGTTCCGCGCACATTTCCC
CGAAAAGTGCCACCTGACGTC
