>Addgene plasmid #66243 | CCR6-Tango | depositor partial sequence | sequence record 113100 | CCR6
ATGAGCGGAGAGAGCATGAACTTCAGTGATGTGTTCGATTCCAGTGAGGACTACTTCGTGTCCGTCAATA
CATCCTACTACAGCGTAGATTCTGAGATGCTGCTTTGCTCCCTGCAGGAGGTGCGCCAGTTCTCCCGACT
CTTCGTTCCCATCGCGTATTCACTCATCTGCGTCTTTGGCCTCCTGGGGAATATCTTGGTAGTCATCACA
TTTGCTTTTTATAAAAAGGCCAGATCCATGACAGACGTCTACCTGCTTAATATGGCCATTGCAGACATCC
TGTTCGTCCTGACGCTCCCATTCTGGGCTGTGAGTCACGCTACCGGGGCCTGGGTGTTCAGTAATGCAAC
CTGCAAGCTGTTGAAGGGAATTTATGCCATCAACTTTAATTGCGGTATGCTGCTGCTGACTTGCATAAGT
ATGGACAGATACATCGCCATAGTACAGGCAACAAAATCCTTCAGACTGAGGTCTCGAACGCTCCCTAGGT
CTAAAATCATTTGTCTTGTTGTATGGGGCTTGAGCGTGATTATTTCCAGCAGTACTTTCGTGTTTAACCA
GAAGTACAACACGCAGGGCAGCGATGTGTGTGAGCCCAAGTACCAGACGGTATCTGAGCCTATCAGGTGG
AAGCTGTTGATGCTGGGTTTGGAATTGCTGTTCGGCTTTTTTATCCCACTCATGTTTATGATTTTTTGTT
ATACCTTCATCGTGAAGACCCTGGTCCAGGCACAAAACTCTAAGCGACACAAGGCCATCCGGGTAATCAT
CGCTGTTGTGCTGGTATTTCTGGCTTGCCAGATCCCTCATAATATGGTCCTTCTGGTAACGGCAGCCAAC
CTGGGCAAAATGAATCGCTCATGTCAGTCAGAAAAGCTTATCGGGTACACCAAAACGGTTACGGAGGTTC
TGGCGTTCCTGCATTGTTGCCTTAACCCTGTGCTGTACGCATTTATAGGTCAGAAGTTTCGAAACTACTT
CCTGAAGATTCTCAAAGACCTCTGGTGTGTAAGAAGAAAGTATAAAAGTAGTGGATTTTCATGCGCAGGA
CGCTACTCCGAAAACATTTCCAGACAGACCAGTGAGACGGCCGATAACGATAACGCCTCCTCCTTTACCA
TG
