>Addgene plasmid #66243 | CCR6-Tango | addgene partial sequence | sequence record 117108 | CMV-F 5'-CGCAAATGGGCGGTAGGCGTG-3'
TCTCTGGCTAACTAGAGAACCCACTGCTTACTGGCTTATCGAAATTAATACGACTCACTATAGGGAGACC
CAAGCTGGCTAGCGTTTAAACTTAAGCTTGGTACCGAGCTCGGATCCACTAGTCCAGTGTGGTGGAATTC
TGCAGATATCCAGCACAGTGGCGGCCGCGCCACCATGAAGACGATCATCGCCCTGAGCTACATCTTCTGC
CTGGTATTCGCCGACTACAAGGACGATGATGACGCCAGCATCGATATGAGCGGAGAGAGCATGAACTTCA
GTGATGTGTTCGATTCCAGTGAGGACTACTTCGTGTCCGTCAATACATCCTACTACAGCGTAGATTCTGA
GATGCTGCTTTGCTCCCTGCAGGAGGTGCGCCAGTTCTCCCGACTCTTCGTTCCCATCGCGTATTCACTC
ATCTGCGTCTTTGGCCTCCTGGGGAATATCTTGGTAGTCATCACATTTGCTTTTTATAAAAAGGCCAGAT
CCATGACAGACGTCTACCTGCTTAATATGGCCATTGCAGACATCCTGTTCGTCCTGACGCTCCCATTCTG
GGCTGTGAGTCACGCTACCGGGGCCTGGGTGTTCAGTAATGCAACCTGCAAGCTGTTGAAGGGAATTTAT
GCCATCAACTTTAATTGCGGTATGCTGCTGCTGACTTGCATAAGTATGGACAGATACATCGCCATAGTAC
AGGCAACAAAATCCTTCAGACTGAGGTCTCGAACGCTCCCTAGGTCTAAAATCATTTGTCTTGTTGTATG
GGGCTTGAGCGTGATTATTTCCAGCAGTACTTTCGTGTTTAACCAGAAGTACAACACGCAGGGCAGCGAT
GTGTGTGAGCCCAAGTACCAGACGGTATCTGAGCCTATCAGGTGGAAGCTGTTGATGCTGGGTTTGGAAT
TGCTGTTCGGCTTTTTTATCCCACTCATGTTTATGATTTTTTGTTATACCTTCATCGTGAAGACCCTGGT
CCAGGCACAAAACTCTAAGCGACACAAGGCCATCCGGGTAATCATCGCTGTTGTGCTGGTATTTCTGGCT
TGCCAGATCCCTCATAATATGGTCCT
