>Addgene plasmid #66243 | CCR6-Tango | addgene partial sequence | sequence record 117764 | Tet-R 5'-GGCGAGTTTACGGGTTGTTA-3'
CTCTAATGCGCTGTTAATCACTTTACTTTTATCTAATCTTAGCTGGAAGTACAGGTTCTCACCGGTCGAT
GAAGTGTCCTTGGCCAGGGAGGAGCTGGCGGTGGTGCAGGACTCATCTTGGGGACCCAGGCTGGGTGGGG
TGCGTCCACCGGTATCGATCATGGTAAAGGAGGAGGCGTTATCGTTATCGGCCGTCTCACTGGTCTGTCT
GGAAATGTTTTCGGAGTAGCGTCCTGCGCATGAAAATCCACTACTTTTATACTTTCTTCTTACACACCAG
AGGTCTTTGAGAATCTTCAGGAAGTAGTTTCGAAACTTCTGACCTATAAATGCGTACAGCACAGGGTTAA
GGCAACAATGCAGGAACGCCAGAACCTCCGTAACCGTTTTGGTGTACCCGATAAGCTTTTCTGACTGACA
TGAGCGATTCATTTTGCCCAGGTTGGCTGCCGTTACCAGAAGGACCATATTATGAGGGATCTGGCAAGCC
AGAAATACCAGCACAACAGCGATGATTACCCGGATGGCCTTGTGTCGCTTAGAGTTTTGTGCCTGGACCA
GGGTCTTCACGATGAAGGTATAACAAAAAATCATAAACATGAGTGGGATAAAAAAGCCGAACAGCAATTC
CAAACCCAGCATCAACAGCTTCCACCTGATAGGCTCAGATACCGTCTGGTACTTGGGCTCACACACATCG
CTGCCCTGCGTGTTGTACTTCTGGTTAAACACGAAAGTACTGCTGGAAATAATCACGCTCAAGCCCCATA
CAACAAGACAAATGATTTTAGACCTAGGGAGCGTTCGAGACCTCAGTCTGAAGGATTTTGTTGCCTGTAC
TATGGCGATGTATCTGTCCATACTTATGCAAGTCAGCAGCAGCATACCGCAATTAAAGTTGATGGCATAA
ATTCCCTTCAACAGCTTGCAGGTTGCATTACTGAACACCCAGGCCCCGGTAGCGTGACTCACAGCCC
