[The description below was written by a language model from this plasmid's Addgene catalogue record.]
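Description:
CCR6-Tango is a mammalian expression plasmid from the PRESTO-Tango collection, a set of G protein-coupled receptor constructs built for parallel screening of receptor activation through a transcriptional readout. It is based on an "empty Tango" backbone of about 6.6 kb that was itself derived from pcDNA3.1(+). The plasmid is propagated at high copy in E. coli under ampicillin selection. It also carries a neomycin resistance marker, so transfected mammalian cells can be selected with G418.

The insert is the human chemokine receptor CCR6 (about 1.1 kb), expressed from the CMV promoter and cloned by restriction enzymes using a 5′ NotI site. The backbone supplies an N-terminal FLAG tag, which can be used to detect the receptor. The depositor comments and the Tet-R sequencing primer indicate that a tTA transcriptional activator sequence lies downstream of the receptor. This fits the stated purpose, in which transcriptional activation follows arrestin translocation to the stimulated receptor. In Tango-type assays generally, arrestin recruitment leads to release of the receptor-linked tTA, which then drives a reporter gene in the host cell. The record does not, however, list the linker, any protease cleavage site or other C-terminal modules, and no feature table is provided to confirm them. The depositor also notes that most vectors in the series carry an XbaI site rather than XhoI downstream of tTA, so the identity of the 3′ site in this plasmid is uncertain.

The construct is intended for measuring ligand-induced, arrestin-dependent activation of CCR6, either alone or as part of GPCRome-wide screens. It was generated under a programme that develops research tools for understudied druggable protein families.
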