Addgene plasmid #66243: CCR6-Tango
Purpose: Expression of G protein-coupled receptors for PRESTO-Tango: parallel receptorome expression and screening via transcriptional output, with transcriptional activation following arrestin translocation
Depositing lab: Bryan Roth. Depositing organization: University of North Carolina at Chapel Hill. Publication: PRESTO-Tango as an open-source resource for interrogation of the druggable human GPCRome. Kroeze WK, Sassano MF, Huang XP, Lansu K, McCorvy JD, Giguere PM, Sciaky N, Roth BL. Nat Struct Mol Biol. 2015 May;22(5):362-9. doi: 10.1038/nsmb.3014. Epub 2015 Apr 20. PubMed 25895059.
Backbone
  Vector backbone: empty Tango
  Backbone size w/o insert (bp): 6632
  Vector type: Mammalian Expression
  Selectable markers: Neomycin (select with G418)
Growth in bacteria
  Bacterial resistance: Ampicillin, 100 μg/mL
  Growth temperature: 37°C
  Growth strain: DH5alpha
  Copy number: High Copy
Gene/Insert
  Gene/Insert name: CCR6
  Species: H. sapiens (human)
  Insert size (bp): 1122
  Entrez Gene: CCR6 (a.k.a. BN-1, C-C CKR-6, CC-CKR-6, CCR-6, CD196, CKR-L3, CKRL3, CMKBR6, DCR2, DRY6, GPR29, GPRCY4, STRL22)
  Promoter: CMV
  Tag / fusion protein: FLAG (N terminal on backbone)
  Cloning method: Restriction Enzyme; 5′ cloning site NotI (not destroyed); 3′ cloning site XhoI (unknown if destroyed)
  Sequencing primers: 5′ CMV-F; 3′ Tet-R
Terms and licenses: Academic/Nonprofit Terms; Industry Terms: Not Available to Industry
Depositor comments: Please note: Most of the PRESTO-Tango vectors do not contain the XhoI cut site downstream of the tTA sequence and instead carry an XbaI site. If you need to perform an XhoI digest we recommend sequencing with a forward primer at the C-terminus of tTA to determine which of the two sites is present. Suggested primer: 5-gagctccacttagacggcgagg-3. Original backbone was pcDNA3.1(+). These plasmids were generated as part of the Illuminating the Druggable Genome (IDG) program sponsored by the NIH Common Fund. The goal of this program is to identify, gather, and distribute information and resources for proteins that currently are not well-studied yet belong to commonly drug-targeted protein families: protein kinases, non-olfactory G-protein coupled receptors (GPCRs), and ion channels. The IDG program is designed to develop fundamental research tools for understudied proteins, elucidate their function, and disseminate the IDG-related resources and data to the greater scientific community.
How to cite: CCR6-Tango was a gift from Bryan Roth (Addgene plasmid # 66243 ; http://n2t.net/addgene:66243 ; RRID:Addgene_66243)
